Addgene plasmid #214698: sgRNA scaffold-spacer-mouse U6
Purpose: provide "sgRNA scaffold-spacer-mouse U6" fragment
Depositing lab: Yin Shen. Depositing organization: University of California, San Francisco (UCSF). Publication: High-throughput PRIME-editing screens identify functional DNA variants in the human genome. Ren X, Yang H, Nierenberg JL, Sun Y, Chen J, Beaman C, Pham T, Nobuhara M, Takagi MA, Narayan V, Li Y, Ziv E, Shen Y. Mol Cell. 2023 Dec 21;83(24):4633-4645.e9. doi: 10.1016/j.molcel.2023.11.021. PubMed 38134886.
Backbone
  Vector backbone: pRL-CMV
  Vector type: CRISPR
Growth in bacteria
  Bacterial resistance: Ampicillin, 100 μg/mL
  Growth temperature: 37°C
  Growth strain: DH5alpha
  Copy number: High Copy
Gene/Insert
  Gene/Insert name: sgRNA scaffold-spacer-mouse U6
  Species: Synthetic
Terms and licenses: Academic/Nonprofit Terms; Industry Terms: Not Available to Industry
How to cite: sgRNA scaffold-spacer-mouse U6 was a gift from Yin Shen (Addgene plasmid # 214698 ; http://n2t.net/addgene:214698 ; RRID:Addgene_214698)
