[The description below was written by a language model from this plasmid's Addgene catalogue record and pLannotate feature annotations shown in this document.]
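Description:
sgRNA scaffold-spacer-mouse U6 is a 4,580-nt bacterial plasmid built on the pRL-CMV backbone. It is catalogued as a CRISPR vector, and its stated purpose is simply to supply a synthetic DNA fragment made up of an sgRNA scaffold, a spacer and the mouse U6 promoter. It is maintained at high copy in E. coli through a ColE1/pUC-type origin and is selected with ampicillin via the β-lactamase gene and its native promoter.

In the feature table, the synthetic insert lies just downstream of the CMV immediate-early enhancer and promoter of the parent vector. It begins with a partial match to the Streptococcus pyogenes tracrRNA, which corresponds to the Cas9 sgRNA scaffold. A short unannotated stretch follows, presumably the spacer named in the title, and then the RNA polymerase III promoter from the mouse U6 snRNA gene. This scaffold-then-promoter order is what is needed to join two guide cassettes in tandem. Placed between two variable guide sequences, the fragment completes the first guide RNA and provides an independent Pol III promoter for the second. The associated publication concerns high-throughput prime-editing screens, which fits use of the fragment in assembling paired-guide libraries, although the record does not describe the cloning scheme.

The rest of the plasmid is the original pRL-CMV reporter content: a chimeric β-globin/immunoglobulin intron, a T7 promoter, the Renilla luciferase coding sequence and an SV40 polyadenylation region. Nothing in the record suggests that these elements serve the construct's stated purpose. They appear to be carried over from the backbone, with the plasmid acting mainly as a template or donor for the fragment.
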