Features (pLannotate 1.2.2; 12 found; start..end, strand, type, name):
    161..538     +  enhancer       CMV enhancer: human cytomegalovirus immediate early enhancer
    540..739     +  promoter       CMV promoter: human cytomegalovirus (CMV) immediate early promoter
    800..867     +  misc_RNA       tracrRNA (fragment): trans-activating CRISPR RNA for the Streptococcus pyogenes CRISPR/Cas9 system
    949..1262    +  promoter       U6 promoter: RNA polymerase III promoter for mouse U6 snRNA (Das et al., 1988)
   1379..1511    +  intron         chimeric intron: chimera between introns from human β-globin and immunoglobulin heavy chain genes
   1556..1574    +  promoter       T7 promoter: promoter for bacteriophage T7 RNA polymerase
   1584..2519    +  CDS            Rluc: luciferase from the anthozoan coelenterate Renilla reniformis (sea pansy)
   2550..2671    -  polyA_signal   SV40 poly(A) signal: SV40 polyadenylation signal
   2694..2762    -  CDS            large T antigen (fragment): large T antigen from SV40 (simian virus 40)
   2804..2908    +  promoter       AmpR promoter: bla
   2909..3769    +  CDS            AmpR: β-lactamase; bla; confers resistance to ampicillin, carbenicillin, and related antibiotics
   3940..4528    +  rep_origin     ori: high-copy-number ColE1/pMB1/pBR322/pUC origin of replication
>Addgene plasmid #214698 | sgRNA scaffold-spacer-mouse U6 | addgene full sequence | sequence record 424547 | Addgene NGS Result
CTCACATGGCTCGACAGATCTTCAATATTGGCCATTAGCCATATTATTCATTGGTTATATAGCATAAATC
AATATTGGCTATTGGCCATTGCATACGTTGTATCTATATCATAATATGTACATTTATATTGGCTCATGTC
CAATATGACCGCCATGTTGGCATTGATTATTGACTAGTTATTAATAGTAATCAATTACGGGGTCATTAGT
TCATAGCCCATATATGGAGTTCCGCGTTACATAACTTACGGTAAATGGCCCGCCTGGCTGACCGCCCAAC
GACCCCCGCCCATTGACGTCAATAATGACGTATGTTCCCATAGTAACGCCAATAGGGACTTTCCATTGAC
GTCAATGGGTGGAGTATTTACGGTAAACTGCCCACTTGGCAGTACATCAAGTGTATCATATGCCAAGTCC
GCCCCCTATTGACGTCAATGACGGTAAATGGCCCGCCTGGCATTATGCCCAGTACATGACCTTACGGGAC
TTTCCTACTTGGCAGTACATCTACGTATTAGTCATCGCTATTACCATGGTGATGCGGTTTTGGCAGTACA
CCAATGGGCGTGGATAGCGGTTTGACTCACGGGGATTTCCAAGTCTCCACCCCATTGACGTCAATGGGAG
TTTGTTTTGGCACCAAAATCAACGGGACTTTCCAAAATGTCGTAATAACCCCGCCCCGTTGACGCAAATG
GGCGGTAGGCGTGTACGGTGGGAGGTCTATATAAGCAGAGCTCGTTTAGTGAACCGTCAGATCACTAGAA
GCTTCGTCTCAGTTTCAGAGCTATGCTGGAAACAGCATAGCAAGTTGAAATAAGGCTAGTCCGTTATCAA
CTTGAAAAAGTGGCACCGAGTCGGTGCTTTTTTTGTCGAGTACTAGGATCCATTAGGCGGCCGCGTGGAT
AACCGTATTACCGCCATGCATTAGTTATTAGATCTAGAGATCCGACGCCGCCATCTCTAGGCCCGCGCCG
GCCCCCTCGCACAGACTTGTGGGAGAAGCTCGGCTACTCCCCTGCCCCGGTTAATTTGCATATAATATTT
CCTAGTAACTATAGAGGCTTAATGTGCGATAAAAGACAGATAATCTGTTCTTTTTAATACTAGCTACATT
TTACATGATAGGCTTGGATTTCTATAAGAGATACAAATACTAAATTATTATTTTAAAAAACAGCACAAAA
GGAAACTCACCCTAACTGTAAAGTAATTGTGTGTTTTGAGACTATAAATATCCCTTGGAGAAAAGCCTTG
TTTGAGACGAAGCTTTATTGCGGTAGTTTATCACAGTTAAATTGCTAACGCAGTCAGTGCTTCTGACACA
ACAGTCTCGAACTTAAGCTGCAGAAGTTGGTCGTGAGGCACTGGGCAGGTAAGTATCAAGGTTACAAGAC
AGGTTTAAGGAGACCAATAGAAACTGGGCTTGTCGAGACAGAGAAGACTCTTGCGTTTCTGATAGGCACC
TATTGGTCTTACTGACATCCACTTTGCCTTTCTCTCCACAGGTGTCCACTCCCAGTTCAATTACAGCTCT
TAAGGCTAGAGTACTTAATACGACTCACTATAGGCTAGCCACCATGACTTCGAAAGTTTATGATCCAGAA
CAAAGGAAACGGATGATAACTGGTCCGCAGTGGTGGGCCAGATGTAAACAAATGAATGTTCTTGATTCAT
TTATTAATTATTATGATTCAGAAAAACATGCAGAAAATGCTGTTATTTTTTTACATGGTAACGCGGCCTC
TTCTTATTTATGGCGACATGTTGTGCCACATATTGAGCCAGTAGCGCGGTGTATTATACCAGACCTTATT
GGTATGGGCAAATCAGGCAAATCTGGTAATGGTTCTTATAGGTTACTTGATCATTACAAATATCTTACTG
CATGGTTTGAACTTCTTAATTTACCAAAGAAGATCATTTTTGTCGGCCATGATTGGGGTGCTTGTTTGGC
ATTTCATTATAGCTATGAGCATCAAGATAAGATCAAAGCAATAGTTCACGCTGAAAGTGTAGTAGATGTG
ATTGAATCATGGGATGAATGGCCTGATATTGAAGAAGATATTGCGTTGATCAAATCTGAAGAAGGAGAAA
AAATGGTTTTGGAGAATAACTTCTTCGTGGAAACCATGTTGCCATCAAAAATCATGAGAAAGTTAGAACC
AGAAGAATTTGCAGCATATCTTGAACCATTCAAAGAGAAAGGTGAAGTTCGTCGTCCAACATTATCATGG
CCTCGTGAAATCCCGTTAGTAAAAGGTGGTAAACCTGACGTTGTACAAATTGTTAGGAATTATAATGCTT
ATCTACGTGCAAGTGATGATTTACCAAAAATGTTTATTGAATCGGACCCAGGATTCTTTTCCAATGCTAT
TGTTGAAGGTGCCAAGAAGTTTCCTAATACTGAATTTGTCAAAGTAAAAGGTCTTCATTTTTCGCAAGAA
GATGCACCTGATGAAATGGGAAAATATATCAAATCGTTCGTTGAGCGAGTTCTCAAAAATGAACAATAAT
TCTAGAGCGGCCGCTTCGAGCAGACATGATAAGATACATTGATGAGTTTGGACAAACCACAACTAGAATG
CAGTGAAAAAAATGCTTTATTTGTGAAATTTGTGATGCTATTGCTTTATTTGTAACCATTATAAGCTGCA
ATAAACAAGTTAACAACAACAATTGCATTCATTTTATGTTTCAGGTTCAGGGGGAGGTGTGGGAGGTTTT
TTAAAGCAAGTAAAACCTCTACAAATGTGGTAAAATCGATAAGGATCCAGGTGGCACTTTTCGGGGAAAT
GTGCGCGGAACCCCTATTTGTTTATTTTTCTAAATACATTCAAATATGTATCCGCTCATGAGACAATAAC
CCTGATAAATGCTTCAATAATATTGAAAAAGGAAGAGTATGAGTATTCAACATTTCCGTGTCGCCCTTAT
TCCCTTTTTTGCGGCATTTTGCCTTCCTGTTTTTGCTCACCCAGAAACGCTGGTGAAAGTAAAAGATGCT
GAAGATCAGTTGGGTGCACGAGTGGGTTACATCGAACTGGATCTCAACAGCGGTAAGATCCTTGAGAGTT
TTCGCCCCGAAGAACGTTTTCCAATGATGAGCACTTTTAAAGTTCTGCTATGTGGCGCGGTATTATCCCG
TATTGACGCCGGGCAAGAGCAACTCGGTCGCCGCATACACTATTCTCAGAATGACTTGGTTGAGTACTCA
CCAGTCACAGAAAAGCATCTTACGGATGGCATGACAGTAAGAGAATTATGCAGTGCTGCCATAACCATGA
GTGATAACACTGCGGCCAACTTACTTCTGACAACGATCGGAGGACCGAAGGAGCTAACCGCTTTTTTGCA
CAACATGGGGGATCATGTAACTCGCCTTGATCGTTGGGAACCGGAGCTGAATGAAGCCATACCAAACGAC
GAGCGTGACACCACGATGCCTGTAGCAATGGCAACAACGTTGCGCAAACTATTAACTGGCGAACTACTTA
CTCTAGCTTCCCGGCAACAATTAATAGACTGGATGGAGGCGGATAAAGTTGCAGGACCACTTCTGCGCTC
GGCCCTTCCGGCTGGCTGGTTTATTGCTGATAAATCTGGAGCCGGTGAGCGTGGGTCTCGCGGTATCATT
GCAGCACTGGGGCCAGATGGTAAGCCCTCCCGTATCGTAGTTATCTACACGACGGGGAGTCAGGCAACTA
TGGATGAACGAAATAGACAGATCGCTGAGATAGGTGCCTCACTGATTAAGCATTGGTAACTGTCAGACCA
AGTTTACTCATATATACTTTAGATTGATTTAAAACTTCATTTTTAATTTAAAAGGATCTAGGTGAAGATC
CTTTTTGATAATCTCATGACCAAAATCCCTTAACGTGAGTTTTCGTTCCACTGAGCGTCAGACCCCGTAG
AAAAGATCAAAGGATCTTCTTGAGATCCTTTTTTTCTGCGCGTAATCTGCTGCTTGCAAACAAAAAAACC
ACCGCTACCAGCGGTGGTTTGTTTGCCGGATCAAGAGCTACCAACTCTTTTTCCGAAGGTAACTGGCTTC
AGCAGAGCGCAGATACCAAATACTGTTCTTCTAGTGTAGCCGTAGTTAGGCCACCACTTCAAGAACTCTG
TAGCACCGCCTACATACCTCGCTCTGCTAATCCTGTTACCAGTGGCTGCTGCCAGTGGCGATAAGTCGTG
TCTTACCGGGTTGGACTCAAGACGATAGTTACCGGATAAGGCGCAGCGGTCGGGCTGAACGGGGGGTTCG
TGCACACAGCCCAGCTTGGAGCGAACGACCTACACCGAACTGAGATACCTACAGCGTGAGCTATGAGAAA
GCGCCACGCTTCCCGAAGGGAGAAAGGCGGACAGGTATCCGGTAAGCGGCAGGGTCGGAACAGGAGAGCG
CACGAGGGAGCTTCCAGGGGGAAACGCCTGGTATCTTTATAGTCCTGTCGGGTTTCGCCACCTCTGACTT
GAGCGTCGATTTTTGTGATGCTCGTCAGGGGGGCGGAGCCTATGGAAAAACGCCAGCAACGCGGCCTTTT
TACGGTTCCTGGCCTTTTGCTGGCCTTTTG
